Addgene plasmid #211049: pBiT3.1-C_WDR89:1-387
Purpose: Mammalian expression of full-length human WDR89. C-terminal HiBiT tag.
Depositing lab: Cheryl Arrowsmith. Depositing organization: University of Toronto. Publication: A Target Class Ligandability Evaluation of WD40 Repeat-Containing Proteins. Ackloo S, Li F, Szewczyk M, Seitova A, Loppnau P, Zeng H, Xu J, Ahmad S, Arnautova YA, Baghaie AJ, Beldar S, Bolotokova A, Centrella PA, Chau I, Clark MA, Cuozzo JW, Dehghani-Tafti S, Disch JS, Dong A, Dumas A, Feng JA, Ghiabi P, Gibson E, Gilmer J, Goldman B, Green SR, Guie MA, Guilinger JP, Harms N, Herasymenko O, Houliston S, Hutchinson A, Kearnes S, Keefe AD, Kimani SW, Kramer T, Kutera M, Kwak HA, Lento C, Li Y, Liu J, Loup J, Machado RAC, Mulhern CJ, Perveen S, Righetto GL, Riley P, Shrestha S, Sigel EA, Silva M, Sintchak MD, Slakman BL, Taylor RD, Thompson J, Torng W, Underkoffler C, von Rechenberg M, Walsh RT, Watson I, Wilson DJ, Wolf E, Yadav M, Yazdi AK, Zhang J, Zhang Y, Santhakumar V, Edwards AM, Barsyte-Lovejoy D, Schapira M, Brown PJ, Halabelian L, Arrowsmith CH. J Med Chem. 2025 Jan 23;68(2):1092-1112. doi: 10.1021/acs.jmedchem.4c02010. Epub 2024 Nov 4. PubMed 39495097.
Backbone
  Vector backbone: pBiT3.1-C
  Backbone manufacturer: Promega
  Vector type: Mammalian Expression
  Selectable markers: Neomycin (select with G418)
Growth in bacteria
  Bacterial resistance: Kanamycin, 50 μg/mL
  Growth temperature: 37°C
  Growth strain: DH5alpha
  Copy number: High Copy
Gene/Insert
  Gene/Insert name: WDR89:M1-Q387
  Species: H. sapiens (human)
  Insert size (bp): 1161
  Mutation: wild type
  Entrez Gene: WDR89 (a.k.a. MGC9907, MSTP050, C14orf150)
  Promoter: CMV
  Tag / fusion protein: GSSGGSSGVSGWRLFKKIS (C terminal on insert)
  Cloning method: Ligation Independent Cloning
  Sequencing primers: 5′ T7; 3′ TTGCTCAGCGGTGGCAGCAG
Resource information
  A portion of this plasmid was derived from a plasmid made by: Mammalian Gene Collection (BC010698.1)
Terms and licenses: Academic/Nonprofit Terms; Industry Terms: Not Available to Industry
Depositor comments: 5' Cloning Site: EcoR1 (not destroyed), 3' Cloning Site: Xho1 (not destroyed).
How to cite: pBiT3.1-C_WDR89:1-387 was a gift from Cheryl Arrowsmith (Addgene plasmid # 211049 ; http://n2t.net/addgene:211049 ; RRID:Addgene_211049)
