[The description below was written by a language model from this plasmid's Addgene catalogue record and pLannotate feature annotations shown in this document.]
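Description:
pBiT3.1-C_WDR89:1-387 is a mammalian expression plasmid built on Promega's pBiT3.1-C backbone, carrying full-length, wild-type human WDR89 (residues M1 to Q387, a 1,161 bp open reading frame derived from a Mammalian Gene Collection clone). The 5.5 kb plasmid replicates in E. coli from a high-copy ColE1/pUC-type origin and is selected with kanamycin, which is provided by a neo (nptII) gene sitting behind the bacterial EM7 promoter.

Expression of the insert is driven by the CMV immediate-early enhancer and promoter, followed by a chimeric β-globin/immunoglobulin intron that generally improves transcript processing. A T7 promoter lies just upstream of the coding sequence and serves as the 5′ sequencing primer site. WDR89 was inserted by ligation-independent cloning between EcoRI and XhoI sites that remain intact, and it is fused at its C terminus, through a short glycine-serine linker, to the HiBiT peptide. HiBiT is the small fragment of split NanoLuc luciferase, which complements LgBiT to give luminescence. The tag is too short to be annotated in the feature table. The small "SET1 fragment" call downstream of the ORF is probably a spurious match. An SV40 polyadenylation signal terminates the transcript.

The catalogue lists neomycin/G418 as the mammalian selectable marker, but the feature table shows an SV40 early promoter driving a blasticidin S deaminase (BSD) gene with a synthetic poly(A) signal, whereas neo has only the bacterial EM7 promoter annotated. This discrepancy is unresolved in the record. A single loxP site lies just upstream of EM7. The plasmid comes from a study evaluating the ligandability of WD40-repeat proteins, where a HiBiT-tagged protein would suit luminescence-based detection of WDR89 in cells, although the record does not name specific assays.
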