Features (pLannotate 1.2.2; 17 found; start..end, strand, type, name):
     24..105     -  polyA_signal   SV40 poly(A) signal: SV40 polyadenylation signal
    128..211     -  CDS            large T antigen (fragment): large T antigen from SV40 (simian virus 40)
    276..641     +  enhancer       CMV enhancer: human cytomegalovirus immediate early enhancer
    643..842     +  promoter       CMV promoter: human cytomegalovirus (CMV) immediate early promoter
    981..1113    +  intron         chimeric intron: chimera between introns from human β-globin and immunoglobulin heavy chain genes
   1157..1175    +  promoter       T7 promoter: promoter for bacteriophage T7 RNA polymerase
   1243..2403    +  CDS            WDR89: WDR89_HUMAN - Also known as C14orf150. Experimental evidence at transcript level: Swiss-Prot protein existence level 2. From Homo sapiens (Human).
   2499..2526    +  CDS            SET1 (fragment): solubility-enhancement tag derived from T7 phage gene 10B
   2552..2673    -  polyA_signal   SV40 poly(A) signal: SV40 polyadenylation signal
   2696..2764    -  CDS            large T antigen (fragment): large T antigen from SV40 (simian virus 40)
   2788..2821    +  protein_bind   loxP: Cre-mediated recombination occurs in the 8-bp core sequence (GCATACAT). Cre recombinase
   2831..2878    +  promoter       EM7 promoter: synthetic bacterial promoter&nbsp
   2910..3701    +  CDS            neo: KKA2_KLEPN - Also known as kan, nptII. Experimental evidence at protein level: Swiss-Prot protein existence level 1. Resistance to kanamycin, neomycin, paromomycin, ribostamycin, butirosin and gentamicin B. From Klebsiella pneumoniae.
   3862..4450    -  rep_origin     ori: high-copy-number ColE1/pMB1/pBR322/pUC origin of replication
   4576..4624    -  polyA_signal   poly(A) signal: synthetic polyadenylation signal
   4648..5046    -  CDS            BSD: blasticidin S deaminase; Aspergillus terreus BSD; confers resistance to blasticidin
   5077..5434    -  promoter       SV40 promoter: SV40 enhancer and early promoter
>Addgene plasmid #211049 | pBiT3.1-C_WDR89:1-387 | addgene full sequence | sequence record 422639 | Addgene NGS Result
AAGACGCGTTAATTAAGACGTCGGCAGTGAAAAAAATGCTTTATTTGTGAAATTTGTGATGCTATTGCTT
TATTTGTAACCATTATAAGCTGCAATAAACAAGTTAACAACAACAATTGCATTCATTTTATGTTTCAGGT
TCAGGGGGAGGTGTGGGAGGTTTTTTAAAGCAAGTAAAACCTCTACAAATGTGGTATGGCTGATTATGAT
CCGCGGCCGCAATACGTCGACGTTATCAGCTGACTTCGTACGAGAGCCTAGGATTATGGCGCGCCACTAG
TTATTAATAGTAATCAATTACGGGGTCATTAGTTCATAGCCCATATATGGAGTTCCGCGTTACATAACTT
ACGGTAAATGGCCCGCCTGGCTGACCGCCCAACGACCCCCGCCCATTGACGTCAATAATGACGTATGTTC
CCATAGTAACGCCAATAGGGACTTTCCATTGACGTCAATGGGTGGAGTATTTACGGTAAACTGCCCACTT
GGCAGTACATCAAGTGTATCATATGCCAAGTCCGCCCCCTATTGACGTCAATGACGGTAAATGGCCCGCC
TGGCATTATGCCCAGTACATGACCTTACGGGACTTTCCTACTTGGCAGTACATCTACGTATTAGTCATCG
CTATTACCATGGTGATGCGGTTTTGGCAGTACACCAATGGGCGTGGATAGCGGTTTGACTCACGGGGATT
TCCAAGTCTCCACCCCATTGACGTCAATGGGAGTTTGTTTTGGCACCAAAATCAACGGGACTTTCCAAAA
TGTCGTAATAACCCCGCCCCGTTGACGCAAATGGGCGGTAGGCGTGTACGGTGGGAGGTCTATATAAGCA
GAGCTGGTTTAGTGAACCGTCAGATCACTAGAATCTTTATTGCGGTAGTTTATCACAGTTAAATTGCTAA
CGCAGTCAGTGCTTCTGACACAACAGTCTCGAACTTAAGCTGCAGAAGTTGGTCGTGAGGCACTGGGCAG
GTAAGTATCAAGGTTACAAGACAGGTTTAAGGAGACCAATAGAAACTGGGCTTGTCGAGACAGAGAAGAC
TCTTGCGTTTCTGATAGGCACCTATTGGTCTTACTGACATCCACTTTGCCTTTCTCTCCACAGGTGTCCA
CTCCCAGTTCAATTACAGCTCTTAAGGCTAGAGTATTAATACGACTCACTATAGGGGCGATCGCAACAAG
CTTCGGGAAGATCTGGAGCTAGCGGCGGGGGATCCGGTGGGAATTCGACACCATGGAAAAGATTGAGGAA
CAATTTGCTAATCTGCACATTGTTAAATGTTCCTTAGGAACCAAAGAGCCCACTTACCTTCTTGGTATAG
ACACATCAAAGACTGTCCAAGCAGGAAAGGAAAACTTGGTTGCTGTTTTATGTTCTAATGGATCAATCAG
AATATATGATAAAGAAAGGTTAAATGTACTACGAGAATTTAGTGGATATCCTGGACTTCTTAATGGAGTC
AGATTTGCAAATTCCTGTGACAGTGTATATTCAGCATGTACTGATGGCACTGTGAAATGCTGGGATGCTC
GAGTAGCCAGAGAAAAACCTGTTCAGCTCTTCAAGGGTTACCCTTCCAATATTTTTATCAGTTTTGATAT
TAATTGTAATGATCATATTATTTGTGCTGGTACAGAAAAAGTTGATGATGATGCATTGTTGGTGTTTTGG
GATGCAAGGATGAATTCTCAGAATTTATCTACAACTAAAGACTCACTTGGTGCATATTCAGAGACACATA
GTGATGATGTCACTCAAGTACGTTTCCATCCCAGCAATCCCAACATGGTAGTCTCAGGTTCATCTGATGG
CCTGGTAAATGTATTTGATATTAATATTGATAATGAGGAGGATGCACTGGTTACAACCTGTAACTCAATT
TCATCAGTAAGCTGTATTGGTTGGTCTGGGAAAGGTTATAAACAGATTTACTGCATGACACATGATGAAG
GATTTTATTGGTGGGATCTTAATCATCTGGACACTGATGAACCAGTTACACGTTTGAACATCCAGGATGT
CAGAGAAGTAGTTAACATGAAAGAAGATGCTTTGGACTATTTGATTGGTGGCCTATATCATGAAAAGACA
GACACATTGCATGTTATTGGAGGAACAAACAAAGGAAGGATTCATTTGATGAACTGCAGCATGTCAGGAC
TGACCCATGTGACTAGCCTTCAGGGAGGGCATGCTGCTACAGTCCGTTCTTTCTGTTGGAATGTGCAAGA
TGATTCTTTGTTGACTGGAGGAGAAGATGCACAGTTGTTACTTTGGAAACCTGGAGCTATAGAGAAGACC
TTTACAAAGAAAGAGAGTATGAAAATAGCATCCTCTGTGCACCAACGAGTACGAGTTCATAGTAATGATT
CTTATAAAAGAAGGAAAAAGCAGGGCTCGAGCGGTGGGAGCTCCGGTGTGAGCGGCTGGCGGCTGTTCAA
GAAGATTAGCTAAGTTTAAACGGCCGCGACTCTAGACTGCAGGCATGCAAGCTGATTTGGCTGCTGCCAC
CGCTGAGCAAGGCCGCTTCGAGCAGACATGATAAGATACATTGATGAGTTTGGACAAACCACAACTAGAA
TGCAGTGAAAAAAATGCTTTATTTGTGAAATTTGTGATGCTATTGCTTTATTTGTAACCATTATAAGCTG
CAATAAACAAGTTAACAACAACAATTGCATTCATTTTATGTTTCAGGTTCAGGGGGAGATGTGGGAGGTT
TTTTTAAGCAAGTAAAACCTCTACAAATGTGGTAAAATCTTAATTAAGACTTCTAATATAACTTCGTATA
GCATACATTATACGAAGTTATGGTTCCACTGTTGACAATTAATCATCGGCATAGTATATCGGCATAGTAT
AATACGACAAGGTGAGGAACTAAACCCAGGAGGCAGATCATGATTGAACAAGATGGATTGCACGCAGGTT
CTCCGGCCGCTTGGGTGGAGAGGCTATTCGGCTATGACTGGGCACAACAGACAATCGGCTGCTCTGATGC
CGCCGTGTTCCGGCTGTCAGCGCAGGGGCGCCCGGTTCTTTTTGTCAAGACCGACCTGTCCGGTGCCCTG
AATGAACTGCAGGACGAGGCAGCGCGGCTATCGTGGCTGGCCACGACGGGCGTTCCTTGCGCAGCTGTGC
TCGACGTTGTCACTGAAGCGGGAAGGGACTGGCTGCTATTGGGCGAAGTGCCGGGGCAGGATCTCCTGTC
ATCTCACCTTGCTCCTGCCGAGAAAGTATCCATCATGGCTGATGCAATGCGGCGGCTGCATACGCTTGAT
CCGGCTACCTGCCCATTCGACCACCAAGCGAAACATCGCATCGAGCGAGCACGTACTCGGATGGAAGCCG
GTCTTGTCGATCAGGATGATCTGGACGAAGAGCATCAGGGGCTCGCGCCAGCCGAACTGTTCGCCAGGCT
CAAGGCGCGCATGCCCGACGGCGAGGATCTCGTCGTGACCCATGGCGATGCCTGCTTGCCGAATATCATG
GTGGAAAATGGCCGCTTTTCTGGATTCATCGACTGTGGCCGGCTGGGTGTGGCGGACCGCTATCAGGACA
TAGCGTTGGCTACCCGTGATATTGCTGAAGAGCTTGGCGGCGAATGGGCTGACCGCTTCCTCGTGCTTTA
CGGTATCGCCGCTCCCGATTCGCAGCGCATCGCCTTCTATCGCCTTCTTGACGAGTTCTTCTGATTCGAA
ATGACCGACCAAGCGACGCCCAACCGGTATCAGCTCACTCAAAGGCGGTAATACGGTTATCCACAGAATC
AGGGGATAACGCAGGAAAGAACATGTGAGCAAAAGGCCAGCAAAAGGCCAGGAACCGTAAAAAGGCCGCG
TTGCTGGCGTTTTTCCATAGGCTCCGCCCCCCTGACGAGCATCACAAAAATCGACGCTCAAGTCAGAGGT
GGCGAAACCCGACAGGACTATAAAGATACCAGGCGTTTCCCCCTGGAAGCTCCCTCGTGCGCTCTCCTGT
TCCGACCCTGCCGCTTACCGGATACCTGTCCGCCTTTCTCCCTTCGGGAAGCGTGGCGCTTTCTCATAGC
TCACGCTGTAGGTATCTCAGTTCGGTGTAGGTCGTTCGCTCCAAGCTGGGCTGTGTGCACGAACCCCCCG
TTCAGCCCGACCGCTGCGCCTTATCCGGTAACTATCGTCTTGAGTCCAACCCGGTAAGACACGACTTATC
GCCACTGGCAGCAGCCACTGGTAACAGGATTAGCAGAGCGAGGTATGTAGGCGGTGCTACAGAGTTCTTG
AAGTGGTGGCCTAACTACGGCTACACTAGAAGGACAGTATTTGGTATCTGCGCTCTGCTGAAGCCAGTTA
CCTTCGGAAAAAGAGTTGGTAGCTCTTGATCCGGCAAACAAACCACCGCTGGTAGCGGTGGTTTTTTTGT
TTGCAAGCAGCAGATTACGCGCAGAAAAAAAGGATTTCAAGAAGATCCTTTGATCTTTTCTACGGGGTCT
GACGCTCAGTGGAACGAAAACTCACGTTAAGGGATTTTGGTCATGAGATTATCAAAAAGGATCTTCACCT
AGATCCTTTTATAGTCCGGAATCGTCACACAAAAAACCAACACACAGATGTAATGAAAATAAAGATATTT
TATTGCGGCCATCGTGATGGCTAGAGTTTAGCCCTCCCACACATAACCAGAGGGCAGCAATTCACGAATC
CCAACTGCCGTCGGCTGTCCATCACTGTCCTTCACTATGGCTTTGATCCCAGGATGCAGATCGAGAAGCA
CCTGTCGGCACCGTCCGCAGGGGCTCAAGATGCCCCTGTTCTCATTTCCGATCGCGACGATACAAGTCAG
GTTGCCAGCTGCCGCAGCAGCAGCAGTGCCCAGCACCACGAGTTCTGCACAAGGTCCCCCAGTAAAATGA
TATACATTGACACCAGTGAAGATGCGGCCGTCGCTAGAGAGAGCTGCGCTGGCGACGCTGTAGTCTTCAG
AGATGGGGATGCTGTTGATTGTAGCCGTTGCTCTTTCAATGAGGGTGGATTCTTCTTGAGACAAAGGCTT
GGCCATGGTGGCGCTAGTGTCAGAAGAATCGAGCTTTTTGCAAAAGCCTAGGCCTCCAAAAAAGCCTCCT
CACTACTTCTGGAATAGCTCAGAGGCCGAGGCGGCCTCGGCCTCTGCATAAATAAAAAAAATTAGTCAGC
CATGGGGCGGAGAATGGGCGGAACTGGGCGGAGTTAGGGGCGGGATGGGCGGAGTTAGGGGCGGGACTAT
GGTTGCTGACTAATTGAGATGCATGCTTTGCATACTTCTGCCTGCTGGGGAGCCTGGGGACTTTCCACAC
CTGGTTGCTGACTAATTGAGATGCATGCTTTGCATACTTCTGCCTGCTGGGGAGCCTGGGGACTTTCCAC
ACCCTAACTGACACACATTCCACAGCTGGTTCTTTCCGCCTCAGAAGGTACCTAACCAAGTTCCTCTTTC
AGAGGTTATTTCAGGCCATGGTGCTGCGC
